Addgene plasmid #39445: TAL2075
Depositing lab: Keith Joung. Depositing organization: Massachusetts General Hospital. Publication: FLASH assembly of TALENs for high-throughput genome editing. Reyon D, Tsai SQ, Khayter C, Foden JA, Sander JD, Joung JK. Nat Biotechnol. 2012 Apr 8. doi: 10.1038/nbt.2170. PubMed 22484455.
Backbone
  Vector backbone: JDS74
  Backbone manufacturer: Joung lab (Addgene Plasmid # 32288)
  Backbone size w/o insert (bp): 6447
  Vector type: Mammalian Expression ; T7
Growth in bacteria
  Bacterial resistance: Ampicillin, 100 μg/mL
  Growth temperature: 37°C
  Growth strain: XL1 Blue
  Copy number: High Copy
Gene/Insert
  Gene/Insert name: eGFP-TALEN-44-Right
  Species: H. sapiens (human)
  Insert size (bp): 1844
  Promoter: CMV
  Tag / fusion protein: 3X Flag (N terminal on backbone); WT FOKI (C terminal on backbone)
  Cloning method: Restriction Enzyme; 5′ cloning site BsmBI (destroyed during cloning); 3′ cloning site BsmBI (destroyed during cloning)
  Sequencing primers: 5′ CMV-F
Terms and licenses: Academic/Nonprofit Terms; Industry Terms: Not Available to Industry
Depositor comments: Target binding site: TAGGTCAGGGTGGTCACGAG To reduce the chance of recombination in this plasmid, do not grow in liquid culture for more than 12-14 hours. It is strongly recommended that users perform a diagnostic digest to verify this plasmid prior to use. For example, a double digest of the plasmid with BamHI and KpnI should result in two bands at 2.5kb and 5.8kb
How to cite: TAL2075 was a gift from Keith Joung (Addgene plasmid # 39445 ; http://n2t.net/addgene:39445 ; RRID:Addgene_39445)
