[The description below was written by a language model from this plasmid's Addgene catalogue record.]
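Description:
TAL2075 is a mammalian expression plasmid encoding one half of a TALEN pair, the "right" monomer of eGFP-TALEN-44, which is designed to bind a site within the eGFP coding sequence. It is built on the JDS74 backbone (about 6.4 kb without insert), a TALEN expression vector into which an assembled array of TAL effector repeats is inserted. Here the repeat array is an insert of roughly 1.8 kb, cloned through BsmBI sites that were destroyed in the process, as is typical for type IIS seamless assembly. The plasmid is maintained at high copy in E. coli under ampicillin selection. The record lists the insert species as human, although the target named is the eGFP reporter gene rather than an endogenous human locus.

Expression is driven by the CMV promoter for strong constitutive transcription in mammalian cells, and the vector type also notes T7, indicating that a T7 promoter is available, which would generally permit in vitro transcription of the TALEN mRNA. The backbone supplies an N-terminal 3X FLAG tag for detection and a C-terminal wild-type FokI nuclease domain, so the inserted repeats are expressed as a complete tagged TAL effector–nuclease fusion. Because FokI cleaves as a dimer, this construct is meant to be used together with the matching left-hand TALEN so that the two monomers bind flanking half-sites and introduce a double-strand break in the spacer between them. It belongs to a set of TALENs generated by the FLASH high-throughput assembly method, with eGFP disruption serving as a readout of nuclease activity. The depositor notes that the highly repetitive array is prone to recombination and recommends verifying the plasmid by diagnostic digest before use. No feature table was supplied, so other backbone elements are not documented here.
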