>Addgene plasmid #39445 | TAL2075 | depositor partial sequence | sequence record 49747 | TAL2075 sequence 1844 bps
GAACCTGACCCCAGACCAGGTAGTCGCAATCGCGTCGAACATTGGGGGAAAGCAAGCCCTGGAAACCGTG
CAAAGGTTGTTGCCGGTCCTTTGTCAAGACCACGGCCTTACACCGGAGCAAGTCGTGGCCATTGCAAATA
ATAACGGTGGCAAACAGGCTCTTGAGACGGTTCAGAGACTTCTCCCAGTTCTCTGTCAAGCCCACGGGCT
GACTCCCGATCAAGTTGTAGCGATTGCGAATAACAATGGAGGGAAACAAGCATTGGAGACTGTCCAACGG
CTCCTTCCCGTGTTGTGTCAAGCCCACGGTTTGACGCCTGCACAAGTGGTCGCCATCGCCTCGAATGGCG
GCGGTAAGCAGGCGCTGGAAACAGTACAGCGCCTGCTGCCTGTACTGTGCCAGGATCATGGACTGACCCC
AGACCAGGTAGTCGCAATCGCGTCACATGACGGGGGAAAGCAAGCCCTGGAAACCGTGCAAAGGTTGTTG
CCGGTCCTTTGTCAAGACCACGGCCTTACACCGGAGCAAGTCGTGGCCATTGCAAGCAACATCGGTGGCA
AACAGGCTCTTGAGACGGTTCAGAGACTTCTCCCAGTTCTCTGTCAAGCCCACGGGCTGACTCCCGATCA
AGTTGTAGCGATTGCGAATAACAATGGAGGGAAACAAGCATTGGAGACTGTCCAACGGCTCCTTCCCGTG
TTGTGTCAAGCCCACGGTTTGACGCCTGCACAAGTGGTCGCCATCGCCAACAACAACGGCGGTAAGCAGG
CGCTGGAAACAGTACAGCGCCTGCTGCCTGTACTGTGCCAGGATCATGGACTGACCCCAGACCAGGTAGT
CGCAATCGCGAACAATAATGGGGGAAAGCAAGCCCTGGAAACCGTGCAAAGGTTGTTGCCGGTCCTTTGT
CAAGACCACGGCCTTACACCGGAGCAAGTCGTGGCCATTGCAAGCAATGGGGGTGGCAAACAGGCTCTTG
AGACGGTTCAGAGACTTCTCCCAGTTCTCTGTCAAGCCCACGGGCTGACTCCCGATCAAGTTGTAGCGAT
TGCGAATAACAATGGAGGGAAACAAGCATTGGAGACTGTCCAACGGCTCCTTCCCGTGTTGTGTCAAGCC
CACGGTTTGACGCCTGCACAAGTGGTCGCCATCGCCAACAACAACGGCGGTAAGCAGGCGCTGGAAACAG
TACAGCGCCTGCTGCCTGTACTGTGCCAGGATCATGGACTGACCCCAGACCAGGTAGTCGCAATCGCGTC
AAACGGAGGGGGAAAGCAAGCCCTGGAAACCGTGCAAAGGTTGTTGCCGGTCCTTTGTCAAGACCACGGC
CTTACACCGGAGCAAGTCGTGGCCATTGCATCCCACGACGGTGGCAAACAGGCTCTTGAGACGGTTCAGA
GACTTCTCCCAGTTCTCTGTCAAGCCCACGGGCTGACTCCCGATCAAGTTGTAGCGATTGCGTCGAACAT
TGGAGGGAAACAAGCATTGGAGACTGTCCAACGGCTCCTTCCCGTGTTGTGTCAAGCCCACGGTTTGACG
CCTGCACAAGTGGTCGCCATCGCCAGCCATGATGGCGGTAAGCAGGCGCTGGAAACAGTACAGCGCCTGC
TGCCTGTACTGTGCCAGGATCATGGACTGACCCCAGACCAGGTAGTCGCAATCGCGAACAATAATGGGGG
AAAGCAAGCCCTGGAAACCGTGCAAAGGTTGTTGCCGGTCCTTTGTCAAGACCACGGCCTTACACCGGAG
CAAGTCGTGGCCATTGCAAGCAACATCGGTGGCAAACAGGCTCTTGAGACGGTTCAGAGACTTCTCCCAG
TTCTCTGTCAAGCCCACGGGCTGA
