>Addgene plasmid #39445 | TAL2075 | addgene partial sequence | sequence record 52895 | JDS-TALEN-F 5'-TAGGGGTCGGTAAACAGTGG-3'
TGTGGCGGGTGAGCTTAGGGGGCCTCCGCTCCAGCTCGACACCGGGCAGCTGCTGAAGATCGCGAAGAGA
GGGGGAGTAACAGCGGTAGAGGCAGTGCACGCCTGGCGCAATGCGCTCACCGGGGCCCCCTTGAACCTGA
CCCCAGACCAGGTAGTCGCAATCGCGTCGAACATTGGGGGAAAGCAAGCCCTGGAAACCGTGCAAAGGTT
GTTGCCGGTCCTTTGTCAAGACCACGGCCTTACACCGGAGCAAGTCGTGGCCATTGCAAATAATAACGGT
GGCAAACAGGCTCTTGAGACGGTTCAGAGACTTCTCCCAGTTCTCTGTCAAGCCCACGGGCTGACTCCCG
ATCAAGTTGTAGCGATTGCGAATAACAATGGAGGGAAACAAGCATTGGAGACTGTCCAACGGCTCCTTCC
CGTGTTGTGTCAAGCCCACGGTTTGACGCCTGCACAAGTGGTCGCCATCGCCTCGAATGGCGGCGGTAAG
CAGGCGCTGGAAACAGTACAGCGCCTGCTGCCTGTACTGTGCCAGGATCATGGACTGACCCCAGACCAGG
TAGTCGCAATCGCGTCACATGACGGGGGAAAGCAAGCCCTGGAAACCGTGCAAAGGTTGTTGCCGGTCCT
TTGTCAAGACCACGGCCTTACACCGGAGCAAGTCGTGGCCATTGCAAGCAACATCGGTGGCAAACAGGCT
CTTGAGACGGTTCAGAGACTTCTCCCAGTTCTCTGTCAAGCCCACGGGCTGACTCCCGATCAAGTTGTAG
CGATTGCGAATAACAATGGAGGGAAACAAGCATTGGAGACTGTCCAACGGCTCCTTCCCGTGTTGTGTCA
AGCCCACGGTTTGACGCCTGCACAAGTGGTCGCCATCGCCAACAACAACGGCGGTAAGCAGGCGCTGGAA
ACAGTACAGCGC
